Addgene plasmid #1475: pPD93_65
Purpose: (Empty Backbone)
Depositing lab: Andrew Fire. Depositing organization: Carnegie Institution for Science.
Backbone
  Vector backbone: Unknown
  Backbone size (bp): 4699
  Vector type: Worm Expression
Growth in bacteria
  Bacterial resistance: Ampicillin, 100 μg/mL
  Growth temperature: 37°C
  Growth strain: DH5alpha
  Copy number: Unknown
Gene/Insert
  Gene/Insert name: None
  Tag / fusion protein: unc54-204, unc545', IVSA, SV40NLS, gfpN, IVSR, gfpS65T, IVSS, IVST, gfpC, IVSM, IVSL
  Cloning method: Restriction Enzyme
Terms and licenses: Academic/Nonprofit Terms; Industry Terms: Not Available to Industry
Depositor comments: See Fire Lab Vector Kit Documentation 1995. Fire Lab Miniprep Number pPD93.65, Ligation number NONE.
How to cite: pPD93_65 was a gift from Andrew Fire (Addgene plasmid # 1475 ; http://n2t.net/addgene:1475 ; RRID:Addgene_1475)
