[The description below was written by a language model from this plasmid's Addgene catalogue record and pLannotate feature annotations shown in this document.]
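Description:
pPD93_65 is a Caenorhabditis elegans expression vector from the 1995 Fire Lab vector kit, catalogued as an empty backbone of about 4.7 kb with no inserted gene. The parental backbone is listed as unknown, but the annotated features point to a pUC/pBR322-type plasmid. It carries a high-copy ColE1/pMB1 origin, a β-lactamase gene with its own promoter for ampicillin selection in E. coli, and remnants of the rop, bom and lacI regions. It also has a lac promoter/operator with a CAP binding site lying next to a fragment of the pUC18/19 multiple cloning site.

The payload, as given in the catalogue's component list, is a nuclear-localised GFP reporter. Elements named unc54-204 and unc54 5' lie upstream. They are presumably regulatory sequence from the body-wall muscle myosin gene unc-54, although the record does not spell out what the "204" element is. These are followed by a synthetic intron (IVSA), an SV40 nuclear localisation signal, and a GFP coding region carrying the S65T mutation. The GFP is split into segments (gfpN, gfpS65T, gfpC) by several further artificial introns (IVSR, IVSS, IVST, IVSM, IVSL). Such introns are generally included in worm vectors to improve transgene expression. The automated annotation detects the fluorescent protein as a single Aequorea victoria-derived CDS labelled "sg12", which is most likely a nearest-match call for the interrupted GFP. The short "aex-5" hit downstream is likewise a fragmentary match to C. elegans sequence whose role the record does not identify.

The record states no specific purpose beyond empty backbone. The design fits use as a GFP reporter or fusion vector, or as an expression control, in transgenic worms, with the nuclear signal making expressing cells easier to identify.
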