Features (pLannotate 1.2.2; 12 found; start..end, strand, type, name):
     18..55      -  misc_feature   MCS (fragment): pUC18/19 multiple cloning site
    422..1285    +  CDS            sg12: sg12 is a basic (constitutively fluorescent) long stokes shift fluorescent protein published in 1997, derived from Aequorea victoria.
   1958..2110    +  CDS            aex-5 (fragment): AEX5_CAEEL - Also known as kpc-3 From Caenorhabditis elegans.
   2238..2273    +  CDS            rop (fragment): Rop protein, which maintains plasmids at low copy number; rop
   2375..2474    +  misc_feature   bom (fragment): basis of mobility region from pBR322
   2572..2676    +  promoter       AmpR promoter: bla
   2677..3537    +  CDS            AmpR: β-lactamase; bla; confers resistance to ampicillin, carbenicillin, and related antibiotics
   3708..4296    +  rep_origin     ori: high-copy-number ColE1/pMB1/pBR322/pUC origin of replication
   4479..4571    +  CDS            lacI (fragment): lac repressor; lacI; The lac repressor binds to the lac operator to inhibit transcription in E. coli. This inhibition can be relieved by adding lactose or isopropyl-β-D-thiogalactopyranoside (IPTG).
   4584..4605    +  protein_bind   CAP binding site: CAP binding activates transcription in the presence of cAMP. E. coli catabolite activator protein
   4620..4650    +  promoter       lac promoter: promoter for the E. coli lac operon
   4658..4674    +  protein_bind   lac operator: The lac repressor binds to the lac operator to inhibit transcription in E. coli. This inhibition can be relieved by adding lactose or isopropyl-β-D-thiogalactopyranoside (IPTG). lac repressor encoded by lacI
>Addgene plasmid #1475 | pPD93_65 | depositor full sequence | sequence record 86 | Author sequence
ATGACCATGATTACGCCAAGCTTGCATGCCTGCAGGTCGACTCTAGAGGATCCCCAATTCTTGAGACTTC
CACTATCTTCTCTGGCACCCTCCACTACGCGTAGGCGTCTCTCGCTTCGTGTATTCCCGGGAAGCCGGGT
TCCCGTCTCTCCCGCCGCTGCCGCTGCCGCACACAGCTTTACACCTCGTAGAATCCCCAAAGAGGGGCGT
GGCTTGCGGGTGCCAACATCCTCCTGCCGAGGAAGAAGCAGGCACTCATCACTCGCATCATCAACCTCGG
GATTGGCCAAAGGACCCAAAGGTATGTTTCGAATGATACTAACATAACATAGAACATTTTCAGGAGGACC
CTTGGAGGGTACCGAGCTCAGAAAAAATGACTGCTCCAAAGAAGAAGCGTAAGGTACCGGTAGAAAAAAT
GAGTAAAGGAGAAGAACTTTTCACTGGAGTTGTCCCAATTCTTGTTGAATTAGATGGTGATGTTAATGGG
CACAAATTTTCTGTCAGTGGAGAGGGTGAAGGTGATGCAACATACGGAAAACTTACCCTTAAATTTATTT
GCACTACTGGAAAACTACCTGTTCCATGGGTAAGTTTAAACATATATATACTAACTAACCCTGATTATTT
AAATTTTCAGCCAACACTTGTCACTACTTTCACTTATGGTGTTCAATGCTTCTCGAGATACCCAGATCAT
ATGAAACGGCATGACTTTTTCAAGAGTGCCATGCCCGAAGGTTATGTACAGGAAAGAACTATATTTTTCA
AAGATGACGGGAACTACAAGACACGTAAGTTTAAACAGTTCGGTACTAACTAACCATACATATTTAAATT
TTCAGGTGCTGAAGTCAAGTTTGAAGGTGATACCCTTGTTAATAGAATCGAGTTAAAAGGTATTGATTTT
AAAGAAGATGGAAACATTCTTGGACACAAATTGGAATACAACTATAACTCACACAATGTATACATCATGG
CAGACAAACAAAAGAATGGAATCAAAGTTGTAAGTTTAAACATGATTTTACTAACTAACTAATCTGATTT
AAATTTTCAGAACTTCAAAATTAGACACAACATTGAAGATGGAAGCGTTCAACTAGCAGACCATTATCAA
CAAAATACTCCAATTGGCGATGGCCCTGTCCTTTTACCAGACAACCATTACCTGTCCACACAATCTGCCC
TTTCGAAAGATCCCAACGAAAAGAGAGACCACATGGTCCTTCTTGAGTTTGTAACAGCTGCTGGGATTAC
ACATGGCATGGATGAACTATACAAATAGCATTCGTAGAATTGTAAGTTTAAACTTTCTCATACTAACTAA
CGCGCTCTATTTAAATTTTCAGAATTCCAACTGAGCGCCGGTCGCTACCATTACCAACTTGTCTGGTGTC
AAAAATAATAGGGGCCGCTGTCATCAGAGTAAGTTTAAACTGAGTTCTACTAACTAACGAGTAATATTTA
AATTTTCAGCATCTCGCGCCCGTGCCTCTGACTTCTAAGTCCAATTACTCTTCAACATCCCTACATGCTC
TTTCTCCCTGTGCTCCCACCCCCTATTTTTGTTATTATCAAAAAACTTCTCTTAATTTCTTTGTTTTTTA
GCTTCTTTTAAGTCACCTCTAACAATGAAATTGTGTAGATTCAAAAATAGAATTAATTCGTAATAAAAAG
TCGAAAAAAATTGTGCTCCCTCCCCCCATTAATAATAATTCTATCCCAAAATCTACACAATGTTCTGTGT
ACACTTCTTATGTTTTTTACTTCTGATAAATTTTTTTGAAACATCATAGAAAAAACCGCACACAAAATAC
CTTATCATATGTTACGTTTCAGTTTATGACCGCAATTTTTATTTCTTCGCACGTCTGGGCCTCTCATGAC
GTCAAATCATGCTCATCGTGAAAAAGTTTTGGAGTATTTTTGGAATTTTTCAATCAAGTGAAAGTTTATG
AAATTAATTTTCCTGCTTTTGCTTTTTGGGGTTTCCCCTATTGTTTGTCAAGATTTCGAGGACGGCGTTT
TTCTTGCTAAAATCACAAGTATTGATGAGCACGATGCAAGAAAGATCGGAAGAAGGTTTGGGTTTGAGGC
TCAGTGGAAGGTGAGTAGAAGTTGATAATTTGAAAGTGGAGTAGTGTCTATGGGGTTTTTGCCTTAAATG
ACAGAATACATTCCCAATATACCAAACATAACTGTTTCCTACTAGTCGGCCGTACGGGCCCTTTCGTCTC
GCGCGTTTCGGTGATGACGGTGAAAACCTCTGACACATGCAGCTCCCGGAGACGGTCACAGCTTGTCTGT
AAGCGGATGCCGGGAGCAGACAAGCCCGTCAGGGCGCGTCAGCGGGTGTTGGCGGGTGTCGGGGCTGGCT
TAACTATGCGGCATCAGAGCAGATTGTACTGAGAGTGCACCATATGCGGTGTGAAATACCGCACAGATGC
GTAAGGAGAAAATACCGCATCAGGCGGCCTTAAGGGCCTCGTGATACGCCTATTTTTATAGGTTAATGTC
ATGATAATAATGGTTTCTTAGACGTCAGGTGGCACTTTTCGGGGAAATGTGCGCGGAACCCCTATTTGTT
TATTTTTCTAAATACATTCAAATATGTATCCGCTCATGAGACAATAACCCTGATAAATGCTTCAATAATA
TTGAAAAAGGAAGAGTATGAGTATTCAACATTTCCGTGTCGCCCTTATTCCCTTTTTTGCGGCATTTTGC
CTTCCTGTTTTTGCTCACCCAGAAACGCTGGTGAAAGTAAAAGATGCTGAAGATCAGTTGGGTGCACGAG
TGGGTTACATCGAACTGGATCTCAACAGCGGTAAGATCCTTGAGAGTTTTCGCCCCGAAGAACGTTTTCC
AATGATGAGCACTTTTAAAGTTCTGCTATGTGGCGCGGTATTATCCCGTATTGACGCCGGGCAAGAGCAA
CTCGGTCGCCGCATACACTATTCTCAGAATGACTTGGTTGAGTACTCACCAGTCACAGAAAAGCATCTTA
CGGATGGCATGACAGTAAGAGAATTATGCAGTGCTGCCATAACCATGAGTGATAACACTGCGGCCAACTT
ACTTCTGACAACGATCGGAGGACCGAAGGAGCTAACCGCTTTTTTGCACAACATGGGGGATCATGTAACT
CGCCTTGATCGTTGGGAACCGGAGCTGAATGAAGCCATACCAAACGACGAGCGTGACACCACGATGCCTG
TAGCAATGGCAACAACGTTGCGCAAACTATTAACTGGCGAACTACTTACTCTAGCTTCCCGGCAACAATT
AATAGACTGGATGGAGGCGGATAAAGTTGCAGGACCACTTCTGCGCTCGGCCCTTCCGGCTGGCTGGTTT
ATTGCTGATAAATCTGGAGCCGGTGAGCGTGGGTCTCGCGGTATCATTGCAGCACTGGGGCCAGATGGTA
AGCCCTCCCGTATCGTAGTTATCTACACGACGGGGAGTCAGGCAACTATGGATGAACGAAATAGACAGAT
CGCTGAGATAGGTGCCTCACTGATTAAGCATTGGTAACTGTCAGACCAAGTTTACTCATATATACTTTAG
ATTGATTTAAAACTTCATTTTTAATTTAAAAGGATCTAGGTGAAGATCCTTTTTGATAATCTCATGACCA
AAATCCCTTAACGTGAGTTTTCGTTCCACTGAGCGTCAGACCCCGTAGAAAAGATCAAAGGATCTTCTTG
AGATCCTTTTTTTCTGCGCGTAATCTGCTGCTTGCAAACAAAAAAACCACCGCTACCAGCGGTGGTTTGT
TTGCCGGATCAAGAGCTACCAACTCTTTTTCCGAAGGTAACTGGCTTCAGCAGAGCGCAGATACCAAATA
CTGTCCTTCTAGTGTAGCCGTAGTTAGGCCACCACTTCAAGAACTCTGTAGCACCGCCTACATACCTCGC
TCTGCTAATCCTGTTACCAGTGGCTGCTGCCAGTGGCGATAAGTCGTGTCTTACCGGGTTGGACTCAAGA
CGATAGTTACCGGATAAGGCGCAGCGGTCGGGCTGAACGGGGGGTTCGTGCACACAGCCCAGCTTGGAGC
GAACGACCTACACCGAACTGAGATACCTACAGCGTGAGCATTGAGAAAGCGCCACGCTTCCCGAAGGGAG
AAAGGCGGACAGGTATCCGGTAAGCGGCAGGGTCGGAACAGGAGAGCGCACGAGGGAGCTTCCAGGGGGA
AACGCCTGGTATCTTTATAGTCCTGTCGGGTTTCGCCACCTCTGACTTGAGCGTCGATTTTTGTGATGCT
CGTCAGGGGGGCGGAGCCTATGGAAAAACGCCAGCAACGCGGCCTTTTTACGGTTCCTGGCCTTTTGCTG
GCCTTTTGCTCACATGTTCTTTCCTGCGTTATCCCCTGATTCTGTGGATAACCGTATTACCGCCTTTGAG
TGAGCTGATACCGCTCGCCGCAGCCGAACGACCGAGCGCAGCGAGTCAGTGAGCGAGGAAGCGGAAGAGC
GCCCAATACGCAAACCGCCTCTCCCCGCGCGTTGGCCGATTCATTAATGCAGCTGGCACGACAGGTTTCC
CGACTGGAAAGCGGGCAGTGAGCGCAACGCAATTAATGTGAGTTAGCTCACTCATTAGGCACCCCAGGCT
TTACACTTTATGCTTCCGGCTCGTATGTTGTGTGGAATTGTGAGCGGATAACAATTTCACACAGGAAACA
GCT
