>Addgene plasmid #1475 | pPD93_65 | addgene partial sequence | sequence record 16616 | 1475_m13reverse
GNGGCTGCNGTCGACTCTAGAGGATCCCCAATTCTTGAGACTTCCACTATCTTCTCTGGCACCCTCCACT
ACGCGTAGGCGTCTCTCGCTTCGTGTATTCCCGGGAAGCCGGGTTCCCGTCTCTCCCGCCGCTGCCGCTG
CCGCACACAGCTTTACACCTCGTAGAATCCCCAAAGAGGGGCGTGGCTTGCGGGTGCCAACATCCTCCTG
CCGAGGAAGAAGCAGGCACTCATCACTCGCATCATCAACCTCGGGATTGGCCAAAGGACCCAAAGGTATG
TTTCGAATGATACTAACATAACATAGAACATTTTCAGGAGGACCCTTGGAGGGTACCGAGCTCAGAAAAA
ATGACTGCTCCAAAGAAGAAGCGTAAGGTACCGGTAGAAAAAATGAGTAAAGGAGAAGAACTTTTCACTG
GAGTTGTCCCAATTCTTGTTGAATTAGATGGTGATGTTAATGGGCACAAATTTTCTGTCAGTGGAGAGGG
TGAAGGTGATGCAACATACGGAAAACTTACCCTTAAATTTATTTGCACTACTGGAAAACTACCTGTTCCA
TGGGTAAGTTTAAACATATATATACTAACTAACCCTGATTATTTAAATTTTCAGCCAACACTTGTCACTA
CTTTCACTTATGGTGTTCAATGCTTCTCGAGATACCCAGATCATATGAAACGGCATGACTTTTTCAAGAG
TGCCATGCCCGAAGGTTATGTACAGGAAAGAACTATATTTTTCAAAGATGACGGGAACTACAAGACACGT
AAGTTTAAACAGTTCGGTACTAACTAACCATACATATTTAAATTTTCAGGTGCTGAAGTCAAGTTTGAAG
GTGATACCCTTGTTAATAGAATCGAGTTAAAAGGTATTGATTTTAAAGAAGATGGAAACATTCTTGGACA
CAAATTGGAATACAACTATAACTCACACAATGTATACATCATGGCAGACAAACNAAAGAATGGAATCAAA
GTTGTANGTTTAAACATGATTTTACTAACTAACTAATCTGATTTAAATTTCCGAACTNCAAATNAAACCC
ACATTGAANAGGAAGCGTTCACTAGCAAACCNTNTCACAAATACTCCATTGGNGATGGCCTGTCNTTNCC
AAAAACCATTACTGTCCNNATTCTGCCTTNCAANATCCCACNAAAAANAAACCNANGGCCTTTTGANTTG
AACCCCGCNGGATACCNGGGNGGAGAACTACAAAGCTTCNGAAATGGAGTTAACTTCCNCCAACANCCCC
TNTTANTTNAANTCCGGGGGCCGNGCCCCCTAAAATTGGGGGGAAAAAAGGGCCCCCCNAAAATAAGGNT
CCCNCAAAAAATNTTTCCNCNNCGGCGAAAAAAAATNCNNCAGGNTCCGNCCC
